>Addgene plasmid #58778 | pX330S-2 | addgene full sequence | sequence record 197599 | Addgene NGS Result
TGAGACCCGTTACATAACTTACGGTAAATGGCCCGCCTGGCTGACCGCCCAACGACCCCCGCCCATTGAC
GTCAATAGTAACGCCAATAGGGACTTTCCATTGACGTCAATGGGTGGAGTATTTACGGTAAACTGCCCAC
TTGGCAGTACATCAAGTGTATCATATGCCAAGTACGCCCCCTATTGACGTCAATGACGGTAAATGGCCCG
CCTGGCATTGTGCCCAGTACATGACCTTATGGGACTTTCCTACTTGGCAGTACATCTACGTATTAGTCAT
CGCTATTACCATGGTCGAGGTGAGCCCCACGTTCTGCTTCACTCTCCCCATCTCCCCCCCCTCCCCACCC
CCAATTTTGTATTTATTTATTTTTTAATTATTTTGTGCAGCGATGGGGGCGGGGGGGGGGGGGGGGCGCG
CGCCAGGCGGGGCGGGGCGGGGCGAGGGGCGGGGCGGGGCGAGGCGGAGAGGTGCGGCGGCAGCCAATCA
GAGCGGCGCGCTCCGAAAGTTTCCTTTTATGGCGAGGCGGCGGCGGCGGCGGCCCTATAAAAAGCGAAGC
GCGCGGCGGGCGGGAGTCGCTGCGCGCTGCCTTCGCCCCGTGCCCCGCTCCGCCGCCGCCTCGCGCCGCC
CGCCCCGGCTCTGACTGACCGCGTTACTCCCACAGGTGAGCGGGCGGGACGGCCCTTCTCCTCCGGGCTG
TAATTAGCTGAGCAAGAGGTAAGGGTTTAAGGGATGGTTGGTTGGTGGGGTATTAATGTTTAATTACCTG
GAGCACCTGCCTGAAATCACTTTTTTTCAGGTTGGACCGGTGCCACCATGGACTATAAGGACCACGACGG
AGACTACAAGGATCATGATATTGATTACAAAGACGATGACGATAAGATGGCCCCAAAGAAGAAGCGGAAG
GTCGGTATCCACGGAGTCCCAGCAGCCGACAAGAAGTACAGCATCGGCCTGGACATCGGCACCAACTCTG
TGGGCTGGGCCGTGATCACCGACGAGTACAAGGTGCCCAGCAAGAAATTCAAGGTGCTGGGCAACACCGA
CCGGCACAGCATCAAGAAGAACCTGATCGGAGCCCTGCTGTTCGACAGCGGCGAAACAGCCGAGGCCACC
CGGCTGAAGAGAACCGCCAGAAGAAGATACACCAGACGGAAGAACCGGATCTGCTATCTGCAAGAGATCT
TCAGCAACGAGATGGCCAAGGTGGACGACAGCTTCTTCCACAGACTGGAAGAGTCCTTCCTGGTGGAAGA
GGATAAGAAGCACGAGCGGCACCCCATCTTCGGCAACATCGTGGACGAGGTGGCCTACCACGAGAAGTAC
CCCACCATCTACCACCTGAGAAAGAAACTGGTGGACAGCACCGACAAGGCCGACCTGCGGCTGATCTATC
TGGCCCTGGCCCACATGATCAAGTTCCGGGGCCACTTCCTGATCGAGGGCGACCTGAACCCCGACAACAG
CGACGTTGACAAGCTGTTCATCCAGCTGGTGCAGACCTACAACCAGCTGTTCGAGGAAAACCCCATCAAC
GCCAGCGGCGTGGACGCCAAGGCCATCCTGTCTGCCAGACTGAGCAAGAGCAGACGGCTGGAAAATCTGA
TCGCCCAGCTGCCCGGCGAGAAGAAGAATGGCCTGTTCGGAAACCTGATTGCCCTGAGCCTGGGCCTGAC
CCCCAACTTCAAGAGCAACTTCGACCTGGCCGAGGATGCCAAACTGCAGCTGAGCAAGGACACCTACGAC
GACGACCTGGACAACCTGCTGGCCCAGATCGGCGACCAGTACGCCGACCTGTTTCTGGCCGCCAAGAACC
TGTCCGACGCCATCCTGCTGAGCGACATCCTGAGAGTGAACACCGAGATCACCAAGGCCCCCCTGAGCGC
CTCTATGATCAAGAGATACGACGAGCACCACCAGGACCTGACCCTGCTGAAAGCTCTCGTGCGGCAGCAG
CTGCCTGAGAAGTACAAAGAGATTTTCTTCGACCAGAGCAAGAACGGCTACGCCGGCTACATTGACGGCG
GAGCCAGCCAGGAAGAGTTCTACAAGTTCATCAAGCCCATCCTGGAAAAGATGGACGGCACCGAGGAACT
GCTCGTGAAGCTGAACAGAGAGGACCTGCTGCGGAAGCAGCGGACCTTCGACAACGGCAGCATCCCCCAC
CAGATCCACCTGGGAGAGCTGCACGCCATTCTGCGGCGGCAGGAAGATTTTTACCCATTCCTGAAGGACA
ACCGGGAAAAGATCGAGAAGATCCTGACCTTCCGCATCCCCTACTACGTGGGCCCTCTGGCCAGGGGAAA
CAGCAGATTCGCCTGGATGACCAGAAAGAGCGAGGAAACCATCACCCCCTGGAACTTCGAGGAAGTGGTG
GACAAGGGCGCTTCCGCCCAGAGCTTCATCGAGCGGATGACCAACTTCGATAAGAACCTGCCCAACGAGA
AGGTGCTGCCCAAGCACAGCCTGCTGTACGAGTACTTCACCGTGTATAACGAGCTGACCAAAGTGAAATA
CGTGACCGAGGGAATGAGAAAGCCCGCCTTCCTGAGCGGCGAGCAGAAAAAGGCCATCGTGGACCTGCTG
TTCAAGACCAACCGGAAAGTGACCGTGAAGCAGCTGAAAGAGGACTACTTCAAGAAAATCGAGTGCTTCG
ACTCCGTGGAAATCTCCGGCGTGGAAGATCGGTTCAACGCCTCCCTGGGCACATACCACGATCTGCTGAA
AATTATCAAGGACAAGGACTTCCTGGACAATGAGGAAAACGAGGACATTCTGGAAGATATCGTGCTGACC
CTGACACTGTTTGAGGACAGAGAGATGATCGAGGAACGGCTGAAAACCTATGCCCACCTGTTCGACGACA
AAGTGATGAAGCAGCTGAAGCGGCGGAGATACACCGGCTGGGGCAGGCTGAGCCGGAAGCTGATCAACGG
CATCCGGGACAAGCAGTCCGGCAAGACAATCCTGGATTTCCTGAAGTCCGACGGCTTCGCCAACAGAAAC
TTCATGCAGCTGATCCACGACGACAGCCTGACCTTTAAAGAGGACATCCAGAAAGCCCAGGTGTCCGGCC
AGGGCGATAGCCTGCACGAGCACATTGCCAATCTGGCCGGCAGCCCCGCCATTAAGAAGGGCATCCTGCA
GACAGTGAAGGTGGTGGACGAGCTCGTGAAAGTGATGGGCCGGCACAAGCCCGAGAACATCGTGATCGAA
ATGGCCAGAGAGAACCAGACCACCCAGAAGGGACAGAAGAACAGCCGCGAGAGAATGAAGCGGATCGAAG
AGGGCATCAAAGAGCTGGGCAGCCAGATCCTGAAAGAACACCCCGTGGAAAACACCCAGCTGCAGAACGA
GAAGCTGTACCTGTACTACCTGCAGAATGGGCGGGATATGTACGTGGACCAGGAACTGGACATCAACCGG
CTGTCCGACTACGATGTGGACCATATCGTGCCTCAGAGCTTTCTGAAGGACGACTCCATCGACAACAAGG
TGCTGACCAGAAGCGACAAGAACCGGGGCAAGAGCGACAACGTGCCCTCCGAAGAGGTCGTGAAGAAGAT
GAAGAACTACTGGCGGCAGCTGCTGAACGCCAAGCTGATTACCCAGAGAAAGTTCGACAATCTGACCAAG
GCCGAGAGAGGCGGCCTGAGCGAACTGGATAAGGCCGGCTTCATCAAGAGACAGCTGGTGGAAACCCGGC
AGATCACAAAGCACGTGGCACAGATCCTGGACTCCCGGATGAACACTAAGTACGACGAGAATGACAAGCT
GATCCGGGAAGTGAAAGTGATCACCCTGAAGTCCAAGCTGGTGTCCGATTTCCGGAAGGATTTCCAGTTT
TACAAAGTGCGCGAGATCAACAACTACCACCACGCCCACGACGCCTACCTGAACGCCGTCGTGGGAACCG
CCCTGATCAAAAAGTACCCTAAGCTGGAAAGCGAGTTCGTGTACGGCGACTACAAGGTGTACGACGTGCG
GAAGATGATCGCCAAGAGCGAGCAGGAAATCGGCAAGGCTACCGCCAAGTACTTCTTCTACAGCAACATC
ATGAACTTTTTCAAGACCGAGATTACCCTGGCCAACGGCGAGATCCGGAAGCGGCCTCTGATCGAGACAA
ACGGCGAAACCGGGGAGATCGTGTGGGATAAGGGCCGGGATTTTGCCACCGTGCGGAAAGTGCTGAGCAT
GCCCCAAGTGAATATCGTGAAAAAGACCGAGGTGCAGACAGGCGGCTTCAGCAAAGAGTCTATCCTGCCC
AAGAGGAACAGCGATAAGCTGATCGCCAGAAAGAAGGACTGGGACCCTAAGAAGTACGGCGGCTTCGACA
GCCCCACCGTGGCCTATTCTGTGCTGGTGGTGGCCAAAGTGGAAAAGGGCAAGTCCAAGAAACTGAAGAG
TGTGAAAGAGCTGCTGGGGATCACCATCATGGAAAGAAGCAGCTTCGAGAAGAATCCCATCGACTTTCTG
GAAGCCAAGGGCTACAAAGAAGTGAAAAAGGACCTGATCATCAAGCTGCCTAAGTACTCCCTGTTCGAGC
TGGAAAACGGCCGGAAGAGAATGCTGGCCTCTGCCGGCGAACTGCAGAAGGGAAACGAACTGGCCCTGCC
CTCCAAATATGTGAACTTCCTGTACCTGGCCAGCCACTATGAGAAGCTGAAGGGCTCCCCCGAGGATAAT
GAGCAGAAACAGCTGTTTGTGGAACAGCACAAGCACTACCTGGACGAGATCATCGAGCAGATCAGCGAGT
TCTCCAAGAGAGTGATCCTGGCCGACGCTAATCTGGACAAAGTGCTGTCCGCCTACAACAAGCACCGGGA
TAAGCCCATCAGAGAGCAGGCCGAGAATATCATCCACCTGTTTACCCTGACCAATCTGGGAGCCCCTGCC
GCCTTCAAGTACTTTGACACCACCATCGACCGGAAGAGGTACACCAGCACCAAAGAGGTGCTGGACGCCA
CCCTGATCCACCAGAGCATCACCGGCCTGTACGAGACACGGATCGACCTGTCTCAGCTGGGAGGCGACAA
AAGGCCGGCGGCCACGAAAAAGGCCGGCCAGGCAAAAAAGAAAAAGTAAGAATTCCTAGAGCTCGCTGAT
CAGCCTCGACTGTGCCTTCTAGTTGCCAGCCATCTGTTGTTTGCCCCTCCCCCGTGCCTTCCTTGACCCT
GGAAGGTGCCACTCCCACTGTCCTTTCCTAATAAAATGAGGAAATTGCATCGCATTGTCTGAGTAGGTGT
CATTCTATTCTGGGGGGTGGGGTGGGGCAGGACAGCAAGGGGGAGGATTGGGAAGAGAATAGCAGGCATG
CTGGGGAGCGGCCGCAGGAACCCCTAGTGATGGAGTTGGCCACTCCCTCTCTGCGCGCTCGCTCGCTCAC
TGAGGCCGGGCGACCAAAGGTCGCCCGACGCCCGGGCTTTGCCCGGGCGGCCTCAGTGAGCGAGCGAGCG
CGCAGCTGCCTGCAGGGGCGCCTGATGCGGTATTTTCTCCTTACGCATCTGTGCGGTATTTCACACCGCA
TA
[95 nt withheld, positions 5533-5627]
T
[46 nt withheld, positions 5629-5674]
C
[141 nt withheld, positions 5676-5816]
CCTTTGACGTTGGAGTCCACGTTCTTT
[37 nt withheld, positions 5844-5880]
ACTCTATCTCGGGCTATTCTTTTGATTTATAAGGGATTTTGCCGATTTCGGTCTATTGGTTAAAAAATGA
GCTGATTTAACAAAAATTTAACGCGAATTTTAACAAAATATTAACGTTTACAATTTTATGGTGCACTCTC
AGTACAATCTGCTCTGATGCCGCATAGTTAAGCCAGCCCCGACACCCGCCAACACCCGCTGACGCGCCCT
GACGGGCTTGTCTGCTCCCGGCATCCGCTTACAGACAAGCTGTGACCGTCTCCGGGAGCTGCATGTGTCA
GAGGTTTTCACCGTCATCACCGAAACGCGCGAGACGAAAGGGCCTCGTGATACGCCTATTTTTATAGGTT
AATGTCATGATAATAATGGTTTCTTAGACGTCAGGTGGCACTTCCAGCCAGGACAGAAATGCCTCGACTT
CGCTGCTACCCAAGGTTGCCGGGTGACGCACACCGTGGAAACGGATGAAGGCACGAACCCAGTGGACATA
AGCCTGTTCGGTTCGTAAGCTGTAATGCAAGTAGCGTATGCGCTCACGCAACTGGTCCAGAACCTTGACC
GAACGCAGCGGTGGTAACGGCGCAGTGGCGGTTTTCATGGCTTGTTATGACTGTTTTTTTGGGGTACAGT
CTATGCCTCGGGCATCCAAGCAGCAAGCGCGTTACGCCGTGGGTCGATGTTTGATGTTATGGAGCAGCAA
CGATGTTACGCAGCAGGGCAGTCGCCCTAAAACAAAGTTAAACATTATGAGGGAAGCGGTGATCGCCGAA
GTATCGACTCAACTATCAGAGGTAGTTGGCGTCATCGAGCGCCATCTCGAACCGACGTTGCTGGCCGTAC
ATTTGTACGGCTCCGCAGTGGATGGCGGCCTGAAGCCACACAGTGATATTGATTTGCTGGTTACGGTGAC
CGTAAGGCTTGATGAAACAACGCGGCGAGCTTTGATCAACGACCTTTTGGAAACTTCGGCTTCCCCTGGA
GAGAGCGAGATTCTCCGCGCTGTAGAAGTCACCATTGTTGTGCACGACGACATCATTCCGTGGCGTTATC
CAGCTAAGCGCGAACTGCAATTTGGAGAATGGCAGCGCAATGACATTCTTGCAGGTATCTTCGAGCCAGC
CACGATCGACATTGATCTGGCTATCTTGCTGACAAAAGCAAGAGAACATAGCGTTGCCTTGGTAGGTCCA
GCGGCGGAGGAACTCTTTGATCCGGTTCCTGAACAGGATCTATTTGAGGCGCTAAATGAAACCTTAACGC
TATGGAACTCGCCGCCCGACTGGGCTGGCGATGAGCGAAATGTAGTGCTTACGTTGTCCCGCATTTGGTA
CAGCGCAGTAACCGGCAAAATCGCGCCGAAGGATGTCGCTGCCGACTGGGCAATGGAGCGCCTGCCGGCC
CAGTATCAGCCCGTCATACTTGAAGCTAGACAGGCTTATCTTGGACAAGAAGAAGATCGCTTGGCCTCGC
GCGCAGATCAGTTGGAAGAATTTGTCCACTACGTGAAAGGCGAGATCACCAAGGTAGTCGGCAAATAAAA
GCATTGGTAACTGTCAGACCAAGTTTACTCATATATACTTTAGATTGATTTAAAACTTCATTTTTAATTT
AAAAGGATCTAGGTGAAGATCCTTTTTGATAATCTCATGACCAAAATCCCTTAACGTGAGTTTTCGTTCC
ACTGAGCGTCAGACCCCGTAGAAAAGATCAAAGGATCTTCTTGAGATCCTTTTTTTCTGCGCGTAATCTG
CTGCTTGCAAACAAAAAAACCACCGCTACCAGCGGTGGTTTGTTTGCCGGATCAAGAGCTACCAACTCTT
TTTCCGAAGGTAACTGGCTTCAGCAGAGCGCAGATACCAAATACTGTTCTTCTAGTGTAGCCGTAGTTAG
GCCACCACTTCAAGAACTCTGTAGCACCGCCTACATACCTCGCTCTGCTAATCCTGTTACCAGTGGCTGC
TGCCAGTGGCGATAAGTCGTGTCTTACCGGGTTGGACTCAAGACGATAGTTACCGGATAAGGCGCAGCGG
TCGGGCTGAACGGGGGGTTCGTGCACACAGCCCAGCTTGGAGCGAACGACCTACACCGAACTGAGATACC
TACAGCGTGAGCTATGAGAAAGCGCCACGCTTCCCGAAGGGAGAAAGGCGGACAGGTATCCGGTAAGCGG
CAGGGTCGGAACAGGAGAGCGCACGAGGGAGCTTCCAGGGGGAAACGCCTGGTATCTTTATAGTCCTGTC
GGGTTTCGCCACCTCTGACTTGAGCGTCGATTTTTGTGATGCTCGTCAGGGGGGCGGAGCCTATGGAAAA
ACGCCAGCAACGCGGCCTTTTTACGGTTCCTGGCCTTTTGCTGGCCTTTTGCTCAGGTCTCACTCTAGAG
GCATGTGAGGGCCTATTTCCCATGATTCCTTCATATTTGCATATACGATACAAGGCTGTTAGAGAGATAA
TTGGAATTAATTTGACTGTAAACACAAAGATATTAGTACAAAATACGTGACGTAGAAAGTAATAATTTCT
TGGGTAGTTTGCAGTTTTAAAATTATGTTTTAAAATGGACTATCATATGCTTACCGTAACTTGAAAGTAT
TTCGATTTCTTGGCTTTATATATCTTGTGGAAAGGACGAAACACCGGGTCTTCGAGAAGACCTGTTTTAG
AGCTAGAAATAGCAAGTTAAAATAAGGCTAGTCCGTTATCAACTTGAAAAAGTGGCACCGAGTCGGTGCT
TTTTTGTTTTAGAGCTAGAAATAGCAAGTTAAAATAAGGCTAGTCCGTTTTTAGCGCGTGCGCCAATTCT
GCAGACAAATGGCTCTA
Features (pLannotate 1.2.2; 19 found; start..end, strand, type, name):
      8..293     +  enhancer       CMV enhancer: human cytomegalovirus immediate early enhancer; contains an 18-bp deletion relative to the standard CMV enhancer
    295..572     +  promoter       chicken β-actin promoter: No description available
    573..800     +  intron         hybrid intron: hybrid between chicken β-actin (CBA) and minute virus of mice (MMV) introns (Gray et al., 2011)
    938..2653    +  CDS            Cas9(N): N-terminal portion of Streptococcus pyogenes Cas9 (Zetsche et al., 2015)
   2540..5038    +  CDS            Cas9(C): C-terminal portion of Streptococcus pyogenes Cas9 (Zetsche et al., 2015)
   5039..5086    +  CDS            nucleoplasmin NLS: bipartite nuclear localization signal from nucleoplasmin
   5120..5231    +  polyA_signal   bGH poly(A) signal: bovine growth hormone polyadenylation signal
   5336..5476    +  repeat_region  AAV2 ITR: inverted terminal repeat of adeno-associated virus serotype 2 inverted
   5481..5532    -  misc_feature   bom (fragment): basis of mobility region from pBR322
   5551..6006    +  rep_origin     f1 ori (sequence partly withheld): f1 bacteriophage origin of replication; arrow indicates direction of (+) strand synthesis
   6007..6056    -  misc_feature   bom (fragment): basis of mobility region from pBR322
   6158..6193    -  CDS            rop (fragment): Rop protein, which maintains plasmids at low copy number; rop
   6365..6388    +  promoter       Pc promoter (fragment): intI1 (promoter lies within the coding sequence); class 1 integron promoter
   6564..6620    +  CDS            GmR (fragment): gentamycin acetyltransferase; aacC1; confers resistance to gentamycin
   6627..7418    +  CDS            SmR: aminoglycoside adenylyltransferase (Murphy, 1985); aadA; confers resistance to spectinomycin and streptomycin
   7601..8189    +  rep_origin     ori: high-copy-number ColE1/pMB1/pBR322/pUC origin of replication
   8267..8507    +  promoter       U6 promoter: RNA polymerase III promoter for human U6 snRNA
   8534..8609    +  misc_RNA       gRNA scaffold: guide RNA scaffold for the Streptococcus pyogenes CRISPR/Cas9 system
   8616..8659    +  misc_RNA       gRNA scaffold (fragment): guide RNA scaffold for the Streptococcus pyogenes CRISPR/Cas9 system
