[The description below was written by a language model from this plasmid's Addgene catalogue record and pLannotate feature annotations shown in this document.]
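Description:
pX330S-2 is a mammalian expression CRISPR plasmid derived in part from the pX330 design, carrying both a humanized Streptococcus pyogenes Cas9 nuclease and a guide RNA expression cassette on a high-copy pUC-type backbone. It replicates in E. coli from the ColE1/pUC origin and is selected with spectinomycin through an aadA (SmR) aminoglycoside adenylyltransferase gene. The small fragments of an integron Pc promoter and a gentamicin resistance gene annotated just upstream appear to be remnants carried along with that marker. An f1 phage origin, short bom and rop fragments, and a single AAV2 inverted terminal repeat are also annotated. With only one ITR detected, the record gives no basis for treating the plasmid as an AAV packaging vector.

Cas9 is driven by the CBh promoter, seen in the feature table as a CMV enhancer, the chicken β-actin promoter and a hybrid CBA/MVM intron. The coding region is annotated as overlapping N- and C-terminal Cas9 portions, which together correspond to the full-length nuclease, followed by a nucleoplasmin bipartite nuclear localization signal and a bovine growth hormone polyadenylation signal. The catalogue lists an N-terminal 3xFLAG tag, which the automated annotation did not flag but which would fit the unannotated stretch ahead of the Cas9 start. Separately, a human U6 RNA polymerase III promoter sits upstream of the S. pyogenes gRNA scaffold, with a short gap between them where a target-specific spacer would be placed. A second partial scaffold fragment follows.

The stated purpose is co-expression of Cas9 and a gRNA, and the associated publication describes an all-in-one vector system for multiplex genome engineering in human cells. The record does not detail this plasmid's specific role in that system.
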