Addgene plasmid #58778: pX330S-2
Purpose: Expresses Cas9 nuclease and gRNA
Depositing lab: Takashi Yamamoto. Depositing organization: Hiroshima University. Publication: Multiplex genome engineering in human cells using all-in-one CRISPR/Cas9 vector system. Sakuma T, Nishikawa A, Kume S, Chayama K, Yamamoto T. Sci Rep. 2014 Jun 23;4:5400. doi: 10.1038/srep05400. PubMed 24954249.
Backbone
  Vector backbone: pUC ori vector
  Vector type: Mammalian Expression, CRISPR
Growth in bacteria
  Bacterial resistance: Spectinomycin, 50 μg/mL
  Growth temperature: 37°C
  Growth strain: Stbl3
  Copy number: High Copy
Gene/Insert
  Gene/Insert name: humanized S. pyogenes Cas9 nuclease (alt names: SpCas9; hSpCas9)
  Species: S. pyogenes
  Insert size (bp): 4272
  Promoter: CBh
  Tag / fusion protein: 3xFLAG (N terminal on insert)
  Cloning method: Unknown
  Sequencing primers: 5′ actatcatatgcttaccgtaac
Resource information
  A portion of this plasmid was derived from a plasmid made by: Feng Zhang
Terms and licenses: Academic/Nonprofit Terms; Industry Terms: Not Available to Industry
How to cite: pX330S-2 was a gift from Takashi Yamamoto (Addgene plasmid # 58778 ; http://n2t.net/addgene:58778 ; RRID:Addgene_58778)
