>Addgene plasmid #58778 | pX330S-2 | addgene partial sequence | sequence record 93049 | pCBhProF2 5'-agggtttaagggatggttgg-3'
GAGACTACAAGGATCATGATATTGATTACAAAGACGATGACGATAAGATGGCCCCAAAGAAGAAGCGGAA
GGTCGGTATCCACGGAGTCCCAGCAGCCGACAAGAAGTACAGCATCGGCCTGGACATCGGCACCAACTCT
GTGGGCTGGGCCGTGATCACCGACGAG
