>Addgene plasmid #58778 | pX330S-2 | addgene partial sequence | sequence record 95573 | CAGenhancer-F 5'-GGGCGTACTTGGCATATGAT-3'
TTGACGTCAATGGGCGGGGGTCGTTGGGCGGTCAGCCAGGCGGGCCATTTACCGTAAGTTATGTAACGGG
TCTCATAGAGCCATTTGTCTGCAGAATTGGCGCACGCGCTAAAAACGGACTAGCCTTATTTTAACTTGCT
ATTTCTAGCTCTAAAACAAAAAAGCACCGACTCGGTGCCACTTTTTCAAGTTGATAACGGACTAGCCTTA
TTTTAACTTGCTATTTCTAGCTCTAAAACAGGTCTTCTCGAAGACCCGGTGTTTCGTCCTTTCCACAAGA
TATATAAAGCCAAGAAATCGAAATACTTTCAAGTTACGGTAAGCATATGATAGTCCATTTTAAAACATAA
TTTTAAAACTGCAAACTACCCAAGAAATTATTACTTTCTACGTCACGTATTTTGTACTAATATCTTTGTG
TTTACAGTCAAATTAATTCCAATTATCTCTCTAACAGCCTTGTATCGTATATGCAAATATGAAGGAATCA
TGGGAAATAGGCCCTCACATGCCTCTAGAGTG
