>Addgene plasmid #58778 | pX330S-2 | addgene partial sequence | sequence record 95575 | pBR322ori-F 5'-GGGAAACGCCTGGTATCTTT-3'
TGAGCGTCGATTTTTGTGATGCTCGTCAGGGGGGCGGAGCCTATGGAAAAACGCCAGCAACGCGGCCTTT
TTACGGTTCCTGGCCTTTTGCTGGCCTTTTGCTCAGGTCTCACTCTAGAGGCATGTGAGGGCCTATTTCC
CATGATTCCTTCATATTTGCATATACGATACAAGGCTGTTAGAGAGATAATTGGAATTAATTTGACTGTA
AACACAAAGATATTAGTACAAAATACGTGACGTAGAAAGTAATAATTTCTTGGGTAGTTTGCAGTTTTAA
AATTATGTTTTAAAATGGACTATCATATGCTTACCGTAACTTGAAAGTATTTCGATTTCTTGGCTTTATA
TATCTTGTGGAAAGGACGAAACACCGGGTCTTCGAGAAGACCTGTTTTAGAGCTAGAAATAGCAAGTTAA
AATAAGGCTAGTCCGTTATCAACTTGAAAAAGTGGCACCGAGTCGGTGCTTTTTTGTTTTAGAGCTAGAA
ATAGCAAGTTAAAATAAGGCTAGTCCGTTTTTAGCGCGTGCGCCAATTCTGCAGACAAATGGCTCTATGA
GACCCGTTACATAACTTACGGTAAATGGCCCGCCTGGCTGACCGCCCAACGACCCCCGCCCATTGACGTC
AATAGTAACGCCAATAGGGACTTTCCATTGACGTC
