>Addgene plasmid #58778 | pX330S-2 | addgene partial sequence | sequence record 95576 | hSpCas9-R1 5'-CGCTCGTGCTTCTTATCCTC-3'
CTGTGGAAGAAGCTGTCGTCCACCTTGGCCATCTCGTTGCTGAAGATCTCTTGCAGATAGCAGATCCGGT
TCTTCCGTCTGGTGTATCTTCTTCTGGCGGTTCTCTTCAGCCGGGTGGCCTCGGCTGTTTCGCCGCTGTC
GAACAGCAGGGCTCCGATCAGGTTCTTCTTGATGCTGTGCCGGTCGGTGTTGCCCAGCACCTTGAATTTC
TTGCTGGGCACCTTGTACTCGTCGGTGATCACGGCCCAGCCCACAGAGTTGGTGCCGATGTCCAGGCCGA
TGCTGTACTTCTTGTCGGCTGCTGGGACTCCGTGGATACCGACCTTCCGCTTCTTCTTTGGGGCCATCTT
ATCGTCATCGTCTTTGTAATCAATATCATGATCCTTGTAGTCTCCGTCGTGGTCCTTATAGTCCATGGTG
GCACCGGTCCAACCTGAAAAAAAGTGATTTCAGGCAGGTGCTCCAGGTAATTAAACATTAATACCCCACC
AACCAACCATCCCTTAAACCCTTACCTCTTGCTCAGCTAATTACAGCCCGGAGGAGAAGGGCCGTCCCGC
CCGCTCACCTGTGGGAGTAACGCGGTCA
